>Addgene plasmid #230632 | AiP1367 - pAAV-AiE2138m-minBG-SYFP2-WPRE3-BGHpA | addgene full sequence | sequence record 466247 | Addgene NGS Result
TGTTGGGATTGTTGTGATCCATGGCTTTCTCCCAAACCAAATCATCCGCCCCGGAGTTTCCATAAACCTT
TCTCAAGGGGTGTGAGCTACCAGAAAGATCATGGTGTGTCCTGGGTGCTGGCCTTTGAGAACCCACCTAG
CCCTCTCCAGCCTCTCCCTCAGGCTGGAGGCTGGAGGAAGATTATTTTTGTACTTGAGTAACTGCGTCAA
CCTTAGGAGTAATAACTTGGCTATGACTCTATTTATTTATTCACAAAGAAAGTGCCCTTCTCCTGGAGAA
TTGAGCTCGGGCTGGGCATAAAAGTCAGGGCAGAGCCATCTATTGCTTACATTTGCTTCTGGGATCCAGA
TCTTTCGAAGCTAGCGCTACCGGTCGCCACCATGGTGAGCAAGGGCGAGGAGCTGTTCACCGGGGTGGTG
CCCATCCTGGTCGAGCTGGACGGCGACGTAAACGGCCACAAGTTCAGCGTGTCCGGCGAGGGCGAGGGCG
ATGCCACCTACGGCAAGCTGACCCTGAAGCTGATCTGCACCACCGGCAAGCTGCCCGTGCCCTGGCCCAC
CCTCGTGACCACCCTGGGCTACGGCGTGCAGTGCTTCGCCCGCTACCCCGACCACATGAAGCAGCACGAC
TTCTTCAAGTCCGCCATGCCCGAAGGCTACGTCCAGGAGCGCACCATCTTCTTCAAGGACGACGGCAACT
ACAAGACCCGCGCCGAGGTGAAGTTCGAGGGCGACACCCTGGTGAACCGCATCGAGCTGAAGGGCATCGA
CTTCAAGGAGGACGGCAACATCCTGGGGCACAAGCTGGAGTACAACTACAACAGCCACAACGTCTATATC
ACCGCCGACAAGCAGAAGAACGGCATCAAGGCCAACTTCAAGATCCGCCACAACATCGAGGACGGCGGCG
TGCAGCTCGCCGACCACTACCAGCAGAACACCCCCATCGGCGACGGCCCCGTGCTGCTGCCCGACAACCA
CTACCTGAGCTACCAGTCCAAGCTGAGCAAAGACCCCAACGAGAAGCGCGATCACATGGTCCTGCTGGAG
TTCGTGACCGCCGCCGGGATCACTCTCGGCATGGACGAGCTGTACAAGTAAGTCGACGGCGCGCCGCGGC
CGCGAATTCGATATCATAATCAACCTCTGGATTACAAAATTTGTGAAAGATTGACTGGTATTCTTAACTA
TGTTGCTCCTTTTACGCTATGTGGATACGCTGCTTTAATGCCTTTGTATCATGCTATTGCTTCCCGTATG
GCTTTCATTTTCTCCTCCTTGTATAAATCCTGGTTAGTTCTTGCCACGGCGGAACTCATCGCCGCCTGCC
TTGCCCGCTGCTGGACAGGGGCTCGGCTGTTGGGCACTGACAATTCCGTGGCTCGAGAGATCTTCGACTG
TGCCTTCTAGTTGCCAGCCATCTGTTGTTTGCCCCTCCCCCGTGCCTTCCTTGACCCTGGAAGGTGCCAC
TCCCACTGTCCTTTCCTAATAAAATGAGGAAATTGCATCGCATTGTCTGAGTAGGTGTCATTCTATTCTG
GGGGGTGGGGTGGGGCAGGACAGCAAGGGGGAGGATTGGGAAGACAATAGCAGGCATGAGATCTCACGTG
CGGACCGAGCGGCCGCAGGAACCCCTAGTGATGGAGTTGGCCACTCCCTCTCTGCGCGCTCGCTCGCTCA
CTGAGGCCGGGCGACCAAAGGTCGCCCGACGCCCGGGCTTTGCCCGGGCGGCCTCAGTGAGCGAGCGAGC
GCGCAGCTGCCTGCAGGGGCGCCTGATGCGGTATTTTCTCCTTACGCATCTGTGCGGTATTTCACACCGC
ATA
[95 nt withheld, positions 1824-1918]
T
[46 nt withheld, positions 1920-1965]
C
[141 nt withheld, positions 1967-2107]
CCTTTGACGTTGGAGTCCACGTTCTTT
[37 nt withheld, positions 2135-2171]
ACTCTATCTCGGGCTATTCTTTTGATTTATAAGGGATTTTGCCGATTTCGGTCTATTGGTTAAAAAATGA
GCTGATTTAACAAAAATTTAACGCGAATTTTAACAAAATATTAACGTTTACAATTTTATGGTGCACTCTC
AGTACAATCTGCTCTGATGCCGCATAGTTAAGCCAGCCCCGACACCCGCCAACACCCGCTGACGCGCCCT
GACGGGCTTGTCTGCTCCCGGCATCCGCTTACAGACAAGCTGTGACCGTCTCCGGGAGCTGCATGTGTCA
GAGGTTTTCACCGTCATCACCGAAACGCGCGAGACGAAAGGGCCTCGTGATACGCCTATTTTTATAGGTT
AATGTCATGATAATAATGGTTTCTTAGACGTCAGGTGGCACTTTTCGGGGAAATGTGCGCGGAACCCCTA
TTTGTTTATTTTTCTAAATACATTCAAATATGTATCCGCTCATGAGACAATAACCCTGATAAATGCTTCA
ATAATATTGAAAAAGGAAGAGTATGAGTATTCAACATTTCCGTGTCGCCCTTATTCCCTTTTTTGCGGCA
TTTTGCCTTCCTGTTTTTGCTCACCCAGAAACGCTGGTGAAAGTAAAAGATGCTGAAGATCAGTTGGGTG
CACGAGTGGGTTACATCGAACTGGATCTCAACAGCGGTAAGATCCTTGAGAGTTTTCGCCCCGAAGAACG
TTTTCCAATGATGAGCACTTTTAAAGTTCTGCTATGTGGCGCGGTATTATCCCGTATTGACGCCGGGCAA
GAGCAACTCGGTCGCCGCATACACTATTCTCAGAATGACTTGGTTGAGTACTCACCAGTCACAGAAAAGC
ATCTTACGGATGGCATGACAGTAAGAGAATTATGCAGTGCTGCCATAACCATGAGTGATAACACTGCGGC
CAACTTACTTCTGACAACGATCGGAGGACCGAAGGAGCTAACCGCTTTTTTGCACAACATGGGGGATCAT
GTAACTCGCCTTGATCGTTGGGAACCGGAGCTGAATGAAGCCATACCAAACGACGAGCGTGACACCACGA
TGCCTGTAGCAATGGCAACAACGTTGCGCAAACTATTAACTGGCGAACTACTTACTCTAGCTTCCCGGCA
ACAATTAATAGACTGGATGGAGGCGGATAAAGTTGCAGGACCACTTCTGCGCTCGGCCCTTCCGGCTGGC
TGGTTTATTGCTGATAAATCTGGAGCCGGTGAGCGTGGGTCTCGCGGTATCATTGCAGCACTGGGGCCAG
ATGGTAAGCCCTCCCGTATCGTAGTTATCTACACGACGGGGAGTCAGGCAACTATGGATGAACGAAATAG
ACAGATCGCTGAGATAGGTGCCTCACTGATTAAGCATTGGTAACTGTCAGACCAAGTTTACTCATATATA
CTTTAGATTGATTTAAAACTTCATTTTTAATTTAAAAGGATCTAGGTGAAGATCCTTTTTGATAATCTCA
TGACCAAAATCCCTTAACGTGAGTTTTCGTTCCACTGAGCGTCAGACCCCGTAGAAAAGATCAAAGGATC
TTCTTGAGATCCTTTTTTTCTGCGCGTAATCTGCTGCTTGCAAACAAAAAAACCACCGCTACCAGCGGTG
GTTTGTTTGCCGGATCAAGAGCTACCAACTCTTTTTCCGAAGGTAACTGGCTTCAGCAGAGCGCAGATAC
CAAATACTGTTCTTCTAGTGTAGCCGTAGTTAGGCCACCACTTCAAGAACTCTGTAGCACCGCCTACATA
CCTCGCTCTGCTAATCCTGTTACCAGTGGCTGCTGCCAGTGGCGATAAGTCGTGTCTTACCGGGTTGGAC
TCAAGACGATAGTTACCGGATAAGGCGCAGCGGTCGGGCTGAACGGGGGGTTCGTGCACACAGCCCAGCT
TGGAGCGAACGACCTACACCGAACTGAGATACCTACAGCGTGAGCTATGAGAAAGCGCCACGCTTCCCGA
AGGGAGAAAGGCGGACAGGTATCCGGTAAGCGGCAGGGTCGGAACAGGAGAGCGCACGAGGGAGCTTCCA
GGGGGAAACGCCTGGTATCTTTATAGTCCTGTCGGGTTTCGCCACCTCTGACTTGAGCGTCGATTTTTGT
GATGCTCGTCAGGGGGGCGGAGCCTATGGAAAAACGCCAGCAACGCGGCCTTTTTACGGTTCCTGGCCTT
TTGCTGGCCTTTTGCTCACATGTCCTGCAGGCAGCTGCGCGCTCGCTCGCTCACTGAGGCCGCCCGGGCG
TCGGGCGACCTTTGGTCGCCCGGCCTCAGTGAGCGAGCGAGCGCGCAGAGAGGGAGTGGCCAACTCCATC
ACTAGGGGTTCCTGCGGCCGCACGCGTCCTCAGCTCAATCCTGGATACATAAAAGTGGTAATGTAGCCCA
TATGTTTACAGGGTAGGCTCGATAAGGACGATAGATACATATACATCTACTGTGTTACCTGGTTCTAGGA
CCCACTTCAGTATAGGAACAAGACTAAACAGAAATTGGGCCGCATCCCATTGCACACTTCCTTAGCTCTC
ATCTCCTCTACTCCGAGACACGGAGTGCTTTCCACAGCAACCACGTAGGTGGGAGCTGGAGTCATTTGAG
GTCTTAGGGCCAAGGCGGTGCTTCGCCTCAAGGCTATGCAGTTTCCAAGTCCAGACATCTGGATTTTAGG
GTCTATAATGGAAACTCAGTCGGGGTCATGGCCTCTCCTGGGAAGAGTCTCCAGAATTTTGTAACAGGAC
TTTCTCTTAGAGATCAGTGTGTTGTGGCGACATGGGACAATGTCCAGGCTTCTGCTGCCAGA
Features (pLannotate 1.2.2; 14 found; start..end, strand, type, name):
    382..1098    +  CDS            SYFP2: SYFP2 is a basic (constitutively fluorescent) yellow fluorescent protein published in 2006, derived from Aequorea victoria. It is reported to be a very rapidly-maturing monomer with moderate acid sensitivity.
   1138..1295    +  misc_feature   WPRE (fragment): woodchuck hepatitis virus posttranscriptional regulatory element
   1301..1381    +  misc_feature   WPRE (fragment): woodchuck hepatitis virus posttranscriptional regulatory element
   1398..1509    +  polyA_signal   bGH poly(A) signal: bovine growth hormone polyadenylation signal
   1627..1767    +  repeat_region  AAV2 ITR: inverted terminal repeat of adeno-associated virus serotype 2 inverted
   1772..1823    -  misc_feature   bom (fragment): basis of mobility region from pBR322
   1842..2297    +  rep_origin     f1 ori (sequence partly withheld): f1 bacteriophage origin of replication; arrow indicates direction of (+) strand synthesis
   2298..2347    -  misc_feature   bom (fragment): basis of mobility region from pBR322
   2449..2484    -  CDS            rop (fragment): Rop protein, which maintains plasmids at low copy number; rop
   2579..2683    +  promoter       AmpR promoter: bla
   2684..3544    +  CDS            AmpR: β-lactamase; bla; confers resistance to ampicillin, carbenicillin, and related antibiotics
   3715..4303    +  rep_origin     ori: high-copy-number ColE1/pMB1/pBR322/pUC origin of replication
   4376..4403    +  repeat_region  AAV2 ITR (fragment): inverted terminal repeat of adeno-associated virus serotype 2 inverted
   4432..4459    +  repeat_region  AAV2 ITR (fragment): inverted terminal repeat of adeno-associated virus serotype 2 inverted
