[The description below was written by a language model from this plasmid's Addgene catalogue record and pLannotate feature annotations shown in this document.]
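Description:
AiP1367 - pAAV-AiE2138m-minBG-SYFP2-WPRE3-BGHpA is an AAV transfer plasmid built on a pAAV2 backbone and used to package a recombinant AAV genome carrying an enhancer-driven fluorescent reporter. In bacteria it is maintained as a high-copy plasmid through a ColE1/pUC-type origin and selected with ampicillin via the β-lactamase gene and its native promoter. An f1 phage origin and small remnants of pBR322 bom and rop sequences are also present in the backbone. The 4,963 nt sequence is annotated with one complete AAV2 inverted terminal repeat downstream of the expression cassette. Only short ITR fragments are detected on the upstream side, which may reflect how difficult these repeats are to sequence and annotate rather than a true truncation. A recombination-deficient growth strain is listed for the plasmid, consistent with the need to keep the ITRs stable.

The payload places the enhancer AiE2138m upstream of a minimal beta-globin promoter (minBG). The minimal promoter has little activity by itself, so the enhancer determines where transcription occurs. Neither the enhancer nor minBG is called out in the automated feature table, but they presumably occupy the unannotated region before the reporter, and the MluI and SacI cloning sites are recorded for the insert. The cassette drives SYFP2, a rapidly maturing monomeric yellow fluorescent protein derived from Aequorea victoria. It is followed by WPRE3, a shortened woodchuck posttranscriptional regulatory element that appears as two WPRE fragments and enhances transcript expression, and then by the bovine growth hormone polyadenylation signal. The construct is intended for AAV-mediated labelling of specific brain cell populations, although the record does not state which cell types AiE2138m targets.
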