Addgene plasmid #230632: AiP1367 - pAAV-AiE2138m-minBG-SYFP2-WPRE3-BGHpA
Purpose: AiE2138m is an enhancer sequence, designed to drive AAV-mediated transgene expression in specific populations of brain cells
Depositing lab: Allen Institute for Brain Science & Bosiljka Tasic. Depositing organization: Allen Institute. Publication: A suite of enhancer AAVs and transgenic mouse lines for genetic access to cortical cell types. Ben-Simon Y, Hooper M, Narayan S, Daigle TL, Dwivedi D, Way SW, Oster A, Stafford DA, Mich JK, Taormina MJ, Martinez RA, Opitz-Araya X, Roth JR, Alexander JR, Allen S, Amster A, Arbuckle J, Ayala A, Baker PM, Bakken TE, Barcelli T, Barta S, Bendrick J, Bertagnolli D, Bielstein C, Bishwakarma P, Bowlus J, Boyer G, Brouner K, Casian B, Casper T, Chakka AB, Chakrabarty R, Chance RK, Chavan S, Clark M, Colbert K, Collman F, Daniel S, Departee M, DiValentin P, Donadio N, Dotson N, Egdorf T, Fliss T, Gabitto M, Garcia J, Gary A, Gasperini M, Gloe J, Goldy J, Gore BB, Graybuck L, Greisman N, Haeseleer F, Halterman C, Haradon Z, Hastings SD, Helback O, Ho W, Hockemeyer D, Huang C, Huff S, Hunker A, Johansen N, Jones D, Juneau Z, Kalmbach B, Kannan M, Khem S, Kussick E, Kutsal R, Larsen R, Lee C, Lee AY, Leibly M, Lenz GH, Li S, Liang E, Lusk N, Madigan Z, Malloy J, Malone J, McCue R, Melchor J, Mollenkopf T, Moosman S, Morin E, Newman D, Ng L, Ngo K, Omstead V, Otto S, Oyama A, Pena N, Pham T, Phillips E, Pom CA, Potekhina L, Ransford S, Ray PL, Rette D, Reynoldson C, Rimorin C, Rocha D, Ruiz A, Sanchez REA, Sawyer L, Sedeno-Cortes A, Sevigny JP, Shapovalova N, Shepard N, Shulga L, Sigler AR, Siverts L, Soliman S, Somasundaram S, Staats B, Stewart K, Szelenyi E, Tieu M, Trader C, Tran A, van Velthoven CTJ, Walker M, Wang Y, Weed N, Wirthlin M, Wood T, Wynalda B, Yao Z, Zhou T, Ariza J, Dee N, Reding M, Ronellenfitch K, Mufti S, Sunkin SM, Smith KA, Esposito L, Waters J, Thyagarajan B, Yao S, Lein ES, Zeng H, Levi BP, Ngai J, Ting JT, Tasic B. Cell. 2025 May 16:S0092-8674(25)00513-6. doi: 10.1016/j.cell.2025.05.002. PubMed 40403729.
Backbone
  Vector backbone: pAAV2
  Vector type: AAV
Growth in bacteria
  Bacterial resistance: Ampicillin, 100 μg/mL
  Growth temperature: 37°C
  Growth strain: NEB Stable
  Copy number: High Copy
Gene/Insert
  Gene/Insert name: SYFP2
  Species: Synthetic
  Promoter: minBG
  Cloning method: Restriction Enzyme; 5′ cloning site MluI (unknown if destroyed); 3′ cloning site SacI (unknown if destroyed)
Terms and licenses: Academic/Nonprofit Terms; Industry Terms: Not Available to Industry
How to cite: AiP1367 - pAAV-AiE2138m-minBG-SYFP2-WPRE3-BGHpA was a gift from Allen Institute for Brain Science & Bosiljka Tasic (Addgene plasmid # 230632 ; http://n2t.net/addgene:230632 ; RRID:Addgene_230632)
